>Addgene plasmid #98504 | BB1_12_pADH2 | addgene full sequence | sequence record 191917 | Addgene NGS Result
GTAAAACGACGGCCAGTTTATCTAGTCAGCTTGATTCTAGCTGATCGTGGACCGGAAGGTGAGCCAGTGA
GTTGATTGCAGTCCAGTTACGCTGGAGTCTGAGGCTCGTCCTGAATGATATGCGGCCTCGAATTCGAAGA
CGCGGAGTGATTATGTAAGAAGAGGGGGGTGATTCGGCCGGCTATCGAACTCTAACAACTAGGGGGGTGA
ACAATGCCCAGCAGTCCTCCCCACTCTTTGACAAATCAGTATCACCGATTAACACCCCAAATCTTATTCT
CAACGGTCCCTCATCCTTGCACCCCTCTTTGGACAAATGGCAGTTAGCATTGGTGCACTGACTGACTGCC
CAACCTTAAACCCAAATTTCTTAGAAGGGGCCCATCTAGTTAGCGAGGGGTGAAAAATTCCTCCATCGGA
GATGTATTGACCGTAAGTTGCTGCTTAAAAAAAATCAGTTCAGATAGCGAGACTTTTTTGATTTCGCAAC
GGGAGTGCCTGTTCCATTCGATTGCAATTCTCACCCCTTCTGCCCAGTCCTGCCAATTGCCCATGAATCT
GCTAATTTCGTTGATTCCCACCCCCCTTTCCAACTCCACAAATTGTCCAATCTCGTTTTCCATTTGGGAG
AATCTGCATGTCGACTACATAAAGCGACCGGTGTCCGAAAAGATCTGTGTAGTTTTCAACATTTTGTGCT
CCCCCCGCTGTTTGAAAACGGGGGTGAGCGCTCTCCGGGGTGCGAATTCGTGCCCAATTCCTTTCACCCT
GCCTATTGTAGACGTCAACCCGCATCTGGTGCGAATATAGCGCACCCCCAATGATCACACCAACAATTGG
TCCACCCCTCCCCAATCTCTAATATTCACAATTCACCTCACTATAAATACCCCTGTCCTGCTCCCAAATT
CTTTTTTCCTTCTTCCATCAGCTACTAGCTTTTATCTTATTTACTTTACGAACATGGCGTCTTCGAATTC
GCGCGTGATCTTACGGCATTATACGTATGATCGGTCCACGATCAGCTAGATTATCTAGTCAGCTTGATGT
CATAGCTGTTTCCTGAGGCTCAATACTGACCATTTAAATCATACCTGACCTCCATAGCAGAAAGTCAAAA
GCCTCCGACCGGAGGCTTTTGACTTGATCGGCACGTAAGAGGTTCCAACTTTCACCATAATGAAATAAGA
TCACTACCGGGCGTATTTTTTGAGTTATCGAGATTTTCAGGAGCTAAGGAAGCTAAAATGAGCCATATTC
AACGGGAAACGTCTTGCTTGAAGCCGCGATTAAATTCCAACATGGATGCTGATTTATATGGGTATAAATG
GGCTCGCGATAATGTCGGGCAATCAGGTGCGACAATCTATCGATTGTATGGGAAGCCCGATGCGCCAGAG
TTGTTTCTGAAACATGGCAAAGGTAGCGTTGCCAATGATGTTACAGATGAGATGGTCAGGCTAAACTGGC
TGACGGAATTTATGCCTCTTCCGACCATCAAGCATTTTATCCGTACTCCTGATGATGCATGGTTACTCAC
CACTGCGATCCCAGGGAAAACAGCATTCCAGGTATTAGAAGAATATCCTGATTCAGGTGAAAATATTGTT
GATGCGCTGGCAGTGTTCCTGCGCCGGTTGCATTCGATTCCTGTTTGTAATTGTCCTTTTAACGGCGATC
GCGTATTTCGTCTCGCTCAGGCGCAATCACGAATGAATAACGGTTTGGTTGGTGCGAGTGATTTTGATGA
CGAGCGTAATGGCTGGCCTGTTGAACAAGTCTGGAAAGAAATGCATAAACTCTTGCCATTCTCACCGGAT
TCAGTCGTCACTCATGGTGATTTCTCACTTGATAACCTTATTTTTGACGAGGGGAAATTAATAGGTTGTA
TTGATGTTGGACGAGTCGGAATCGCAGACCGATACCAGGATCTTGCCATCCTATGGAACTGCCTCGGTGA
GTTTTCTCCTTCATTACAGAAACGGCTTTTTCAAAAATATGGTATTGATAATCCTGATATGAATAAATTG
CAGTTTCACTTGATGCTCGATGAGTTTTTCTAATGAGGACCTAAATGTAATCACCTGGCTCACCTTCGGG
TGGGCCTTTCTGCGTTGCTGGCGTTTTTCCATAGGCTCCGCCCCCCTGACGAGCATCACAAAAATCGATG
CTCAAGTCAGAGGTGGCGAAACCCGACAGGACTATAAAGATACCAGGCGTTTCCCCCTGGAAGCTCCCTC
GTGCGCTCTCCTGTTCCGACCCTGCCGCTTACCGGATACCTGTCCGCCTTTCTCCCTTCGGGAAGCGTGG
CGCTTTCTCATAGCTCACGCTGTAGGTATCTCAGTTCGGTGTAGGTCGTTCGCTCCAAGCTGGGCTGTGT
GCACGAACCCCCCGTTCAGCCCGACCGCTGCGCCTTATCCGGTAACTATCGTCTTGAGTCCAACCCGGTA
AGACACGACTTATCGCCACTGGCAGCAGCCACTGGTAACAGGATTAGCAGAGCGAGGTATGTAGGCGGTG
CTACAGAGTTCTTGAAGTGGTGGCCTAACTACGGCTACACTAGAAGAACAGTATTTGGTATCTGCGCTCT
GCTGAAGCCAGTTACCTCGGAAAAAGAGTTGGTAGCTCTTGATCCGGCAAACAAACCACCGCTGGTAGCG
GTGGTTTTTTTGTTTGCAAGCAGCAGATTACGCGCAGAAAAAAAGGATCTCAAGAAGATCCTTTGATTTT
CTACCGAAGAAAGGCCCACCCGT
Features (pLannotate 1.2.2; 7 found; start..end, strand, type, name):
   1113..1144    +  terminator     tonB terminator: bidirectional E. coli tonB-P14 transcription terminator
   1145..1247    +  promoter       cat promoter: promoter of the E. coli cat gene encoding chloramphenicol acetyltransferase
   1248..2063    +  CDS            KanR: aminoglycoside phosphotransferase; aph(3')-Ia; confers resistance to kanamycin in bacteria or G418 (Geneticin®) in eukaryotes
   2087..2114    +  terminator     T7Te terminator: phage T7 early transcription terminator
   2126..2713    -  rep_origin     ori: high-copy-number ColE1/pMB1/pBR322/pUC origin of replication
   2735..1       -  terminator     T3Te terminator (fragment) (across the origin): phage T3 early transcription terminator
   2753..17      -  CDS            lacZα (fragment) (across the origin): LacZα fragment of β-galactosidase; lacZ fragment
