[The description below was written by a language model from this plasmid's Addgene catalogue record and pLannotate feature annotations shown in this document.]
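Description:
BB1_12_pADH2 is a level-1 ("BB1") part plasmid from the GoldenPiCS toolkit, a Golden Gate-derived modular cloning system developed for synthetic biology in the yeast Pichia pastoris. Although catalogued as a bacterial expression vector, it functions as an E. coli storage and donor plasmid for a single regulatory part rather than as an expression construct. The sequenced plasmid is about 2.75 kb, consistent with a compact backbone of roughly 1.9 kb plus the insert. It replicates at high copy from a ColE1/pUC-type origin and is selected with kanamycin through an aph(3')-Ia KanR gene driven by the cat promoter. This marker cassette is flanked by the tonB and T7Te transcription terminators, and a T3Te terminator fragment lies near the origin, an arrangement that helps insulate the cloned part from read-through transcription. A short lacZα fragment spanning the sequence start is annotated as a remnant at the cloning region.

The payload is an 820 bp ADH2 promoter, which was not recognised by the automated annotation and presumably lies in the unannotated stretch upstream of the tonB terminator. The record does not explicitly state the source organism of the promoter. It was inserted using BpiI sites that were destroyed during cloning, and internal BsaI and BpiI sites were removed from the insert so that it remains intact during Type IIS restriction-ligation assembly. The "12" in the name presumably denotes the fusion-site positions assigned to promoter parts, though the record does not define this. The plasmid is typically used as a promoter module to be combined with coding sequence and terminator modules into transcription units in higher-level GoldenPiCS backbones. M13 forward and reverse primer sites allow the insert to be verified by sequencing.
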