Addgene plasmid #98504: BB1_12_pADH2
Purpose: BB1 with insert: promoter PADH2
Depositing lab: Brigitte Gasser & Diethard Mattanovich & Michael Sauer. Depositing organization: Universitaet fur Bodenkultur Wien (BOKU-WIEN). Publication: GoldenPiCS: a Golden Gate-derived modular cloning system for applied synthetic biology in the yeast Pichia pastoris. Prielhofer R, Barrero JJ, Steuer S, Gassler T, Zahrl R, Baumann K, Sauer M, Mattanovich D, Gasser B, Marx H. BMC Syst Biol. 2017 Dec 8;11(1):123. doi: 10.1186/s12918-017-0492-3. PubMed 29221460.
Backbone
  Vector backbone: BB1
  Backbone size w/o insert (bp): 1936
  Vector type: Bacterial Expression
Growth in bacteria
  Bacterial resistance: Kanamycin, 50 μg/mL
  Growth temperature: 37°C
  Growth strain: DH10B
  Copy number: High Copy
Gene/Insert
  Gene/Insert name: ADH2 promoter
  Insert size (bp): 820
  Mutation: Internal BsaI and BpiI sites removed from insert
  Cloning method: Restriction Enzyme; 5′ cloning site BpiI (destroyed during cloning); 3′ cloning site BpiI (destroyed during cloning)
  Sequencing primers: 5′ 5'-GTAAAACGACGGCCAGTT-3' (M13-Fwd); 3′ 5´-CAGGAAACAGCTATGAC-3' (M13-Rev)
Terms and licenses: Academic/Nonprofit Terms; Industry Terms: Not Available to Industry
How to cite: BB1_12_pADH2 was a gift from Brigitte Gasser & Diethard Mattanovich & Michael Sauer (Addgene plasmid # 98504 ; http://n2t.net/addgene:98504 ; RRID:Addgene_98504)
